Addgene plasmid #21122: pcDNA3-miR29b(m4)
Depositing lab: Joshua Mendell. Depositing organization: Johns Hopkins University and School of Medicine. Publication: A hexanucleotide element directs microRNA nuclear import. Hwang HW, Wentzel EA, Mendell JT. Science. 2007 Jan 5. 315(5808):97-100. 10.1126/science.1136235 PubMed 17204650.
Backbone
  Vector backbone: pcDNA3.1(+)
  Backbone manufacturer: Invitrogen
  Backbone size w/o insert (bp): 5428
  Vector type: Mammalian Expression
  Selectable markers: Neomycin (select with G418)
Growth in bacteria
  Bacterial resistance: Ampicillin, 100 μg/mL
  Growth temperature: 37°C
  Growth strain: DH5alpha
  Copy number: High Copy
Gene/Insert
  Gene/Insert name: miR-29b-1
  Species: H. sapiens (human)
  Insert size (bp): 423
  Mutation: G to C change at nucleotide 21 of the mature miR-29b sequence by site-directed mutagenesis
  Entrez Gene: MIR29B1 (a.k.a. MIRN29B1, miR-29b, miRNA29B1, mir-29b-1)
  Cloning method: Restriction Enzyme; 5′ cloning site NheI (not destroyed); 3′ cloning site XhoI (not destroyed)
  Sequencing primers: 5′ T7
Terms and licenses: Academic/Nonprofit Terms; Industry Terms: Not Available to Industry
How to cite: pcDNA3-miR29b(m4) was a gift from Joshua Mendell (Addgene plasmid # 21122 ; http://n2t.net/addgene:21122 ; RRID:Addgene_21122)
