[The description below was written by a language model from this plasmid's Addgene catalogue record.]
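Description:
pcDNA3-miR29b(m4) is a mammalian expression plasmid built on the commercial pcDNA3.1(+) backbone (about 5.4 kb without insert). It is maintained in E. coli as a high-copy plasmid under ampicillin selection, and it carries a neomycin resistance marker so that transfected mammalian cells can be selected with G418. The record does not list individual regulatory features. However, pcDNA3.1(+) is a standard vector in which inserts placed in the multiple cloning site are transcribed from the CMV immediate-early promoter. A T7 promoter lies just upstream of that site, which fits with the T7 primer recorded for sequencing.

The insert is a 423 bp fragment of the human miR-29b-1 locus (MIR29B1), cloned between NheI and XhoI sites, both of which remain intact. A fragment of this size presumably contains the microRNA hairpin with flanking genomic sequence, so the transcript would be processed by the cell's own microRNA biogenesis machinery into mature miR-29b. The "m4" variant carries a single G-to-C substitution at nucleotide 21 of the mature miR-29b sequence, introduced by site-directed mutagenesis.

The associated publication describes a hexanucleotide element that directs microRNA nuclear import. This point mutant therefore appears to belong to a mutagenesis series testing how positions near the 3′ end of mature miR-29b affect its subcellular localization. It would typically be transfected into mammalian cells alongside wild-type and other mutant miR-29b constructs to compare the nuclear and cytoplasmic distribution of the expressed microRNA.
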