>Addgene plasmid #21122 | pcDNA3-miR29b(m4) | addgene partial sequence | sequence record 26930 | CMV-F 5'-CGCAAATGGGCGGTAGGCGTG-3'
NCGGGGAGCANTAGCGAGCTCTCTGGCTACTAGAGAACCCACTGCTTACTGGCTTATCGAAATTAATACG
ACTCACTATAGGGAGACCCAAGCTGGCTAGCGCATGCTCTCCCATCAATAACAAATTCAGTGACATCAGT
TTATGAATATATGAAATTTGCCAAAGCTCTGTTTAGACCACTGAGTAACTCACAGCTAGGTTTCAACTTT
TCCTTTCTAGGTTGTCTTGGGTTTATTGTAAGAGAGCATTATGAAGAAAAAAATAGATCATAAAGCTTCT
TCAGGAAGCTGGTTTCATATGGTGGTTTAGATTTAAATAGTGATTGTCTAGCACCATTTGAAATCAGTCT
TCTTGGGGGAGACCAGCTGCGCTGCACTACCAACAGCAAAAGAAGTGAATGGGACAGCTCTGAAGTATTT
GAAAGCAACAGCAGGATGGCTGTGAGAACCTGCCTCACATGTAGCTGACCCCTTCCTCACCCCTGCCAAC
AGTGGTGGCATATATCACAAATGGCAGTCAGGTCCTCGAGTCTAGAGGGCCCGTTTAAACCCGCTGATCA
GCCTCGACTGTGCCTTCTAGTTGCCAGCCATCTGTTGTTTGCCCCTCCCCCGTGCCTTCCTTGACCCTGG
AAGGTGCCACTCCCACTGTCCTTTCCTAATAAAATGAGGAAATTGCATCGCATTGTCTGAGTAGGTGTCA
TTCTATTCTGGGGGGTGGGGTGGGGCAGGACAGCAAGGGGGAGATTGGGAGACATACCAGCTGCTGGGAT
GCGGGNGGCTCTATGNCTCTGAGNGGAANACCACTGGGCTCNGGGNACCCCCNCCCTGACGCCATAACCG
CAGGTGNGGTTACCANGGNCNNACTTCTGCNCCNACNCNTN
